>Addgene plasmid #163169 | pKLV2-U6gRNA5(NT)-PGKpuro2ABFP-W | depositor full sequence | sequence record 316209 | pKLV2-U6gRNA5(NT)-PGKpuro2ABFP-W sequence 8651 bps
GTCAATAATGACGTATGTTCCCATAGTAACGCCAATAGGGACTTTCCATTGACGTCAATGGGTGGAGTAT
TTACGGTAAACTGCCCACTTGGCAGTACATCAAGTGTATCATATGCCAAGTACGCCCCCTATTGACGTCA
ATGACGGTAAATGGCCCGCCTGGCATTATGCCCAGTACATGACCTTATGGGACTTTCCTACTTGGCAGTA
CATCTACGTATTAGTCATCGCTATTACCATGGTGATGCGGTTTTGGCAGTACATCAATGGGCGTGGATAG
CGGTTTGACTCACGGGGATTTCCAAGTCTCCACCCCATTGACGTCAATGGGAGTTTGTTTTGGCACCAAA
ATCAACGGGACTTTCCAAAATGTCGTAACAACTCCGCCCCATTGACGCAAATGGGCGGTAGGCGTGTACG
GTGGGAGGTCTATATAAGCAGCGCGTTTTGCCTGTACTGGGTCTCTCTGGTTAGACCAGATCTGAGCCTG
GGAGCTCTCTGGCTAACTAGGGAACCCACTGCTTAAGCCTCAATAAAGCTTGCCTTGAGTGCTTCAAGTA
GTGTGTGCCCGTCTGTTGTGTGACTCTGGTAACTAGAGATCCCTCAGACCCTTTTAGTCAGTGTGGAAAA
TCTCTAGCAGTGGCGCCCGAACAGGGACTTGAAAGCGAAAGGGAAACCAGAGGAGCTCTCTCGACGCAGG
ACTCGGCTTGCTGAAGCGCGCACGGCAAGAGGCGAGGGGCGGCGACTGGTGAGTACGCCAAAAATTTTGA
CTAGCGGAGGCTAGAAGGAGAGAGATGGGTGCGAGAGCGTCAGTATTAAGCGGGGGAGAATTAGATCGCG
ATGGGAAAAAATTCGGTTAAGGCCAGGGGGAAAGAAAAAATATAAATTAAAACATATAGTATGGGCAAGC
AGGGAGCTAGAACGATTCGCAGTTAATCCTGGCCTGTTAGAAACATCAGAAGGCTGTAGACAAATACTGG
GACAGCTACAACCATCCCTTCAGACAGGATCAGAAGAACTTAGATCATTATATAATACAGTAGCAACCCT
CTATTGTGTGCATCAAAGGATAGAGATAAAAGACACCAAGGAAGCTTTAGACAAGATAGAGGAAGAGCAA
AACAAAAGTAAGACCACCGCACAGCAAGCGGCCGGCCGCGCTGATCTTCAGACCTGGAGGAGGAGATATG
AGGGACAATTGGAGAAGTGAATTATATAAATATAAAGTAGTAAAAATTGAACCATTAGGAGTAGCACCCA
CCAAGGCAAAGAGAAGAGTGGTGCAGAGAGAAAAAAGAGCAGTGGGAATAGGAGCTTTGTTCCTTGGGTT
CTTGGGAGCAGCAGGAAGCACTATGGGCGCAGCGTCAATGACGCTGACGGTACAGGCCAGACAATTATTG
TCTGGTATAGTGCAGCAGCAGAACAATTTGCTGAGGGCTATTGAGGCGCAACAGCATCTGTTGCAACTCA
CAGTCTGGGGCATCAAGCAGCTCCAGGCAAGAATCCTGGCTGTGGAAAGATACCTAAAGGATCAACAGCT
CCTGGGGATTTGGGGTTGCTCTGGAAAACTCATTTGCACCACTGCTGTGCCTTGGAATGCTAGTTGGAGT
AATAAATCTCTGGAACAGATTTGGAATCACACGACCTGGATGGAGTGGGACAGAGAAATTAACAATTACA
CAAGCTTAATACACTCCTTAATTGAAGAATCGCAAAACCAGCAAGAAAAGAATGAACAAGAATTATTGGA
ATTAGATAAATGGGCAAGTTTGTGGAATTGGTTTAACATAACAAATTGGCTGTGGTATATAAAATTATTC
ATAATGATAGTAGGAGGCTTGGTAGGTTTAAGAATAGTTTTTGCTGTACTTTCTATAGTGAATAGAGTTA
GGCAGGGATATTCACCATTATCGTTTCAGACCCACCTCCCAACCCCGAGGGGACCCGACAGGCCCGAAGG
AATAGAAGAAGAAGGTGGAGAGAGAGACAGAGACAGATCCATTCGATTAGTGAACGGATCGGCACTGCGT
GCGCCAATTCTGCAGACAAATGGCAGTATTCATCCACAATTTTAAAAGAAAAGGGGGGATTGGGGGGTAC
AGTGCAGGGGAAAGAATAGTAGACATAATAGCAACAGACATACAAACTAAAGAATTACAAAAACAAATTA
CAAAAATTCAAAATTTTCGGGTTTATTACAGGGACAGCAGAGATCCAGTTTGGTTAGTACCGGGCCCTAC
GCGTCCAAGGTCGGGCAGGAAGAGGGCCTATTTCCCATGATTCCTTCATATTTGCATATACGATACAAGG
CTGTTAGAGAGATAATTAGAATTAATTTGACTGTAAACACAAAGATATTAGTACAAAATACGTGACGTAG
AAAGTAATAATTTCTTGGGTAGTTTGCAGTTTTAAAATTATGTTTTAAAATGGACTATCATATGCTTACC
GTAACTTGAAAGTATTTCGATTTCTTGGCTTTATATATCTTGTGGAAAGGACGAAACACCGGGAGGTGGC
TTTAGGTTTTGTTTAAGAGCTATGCTGGAAACAGCATAGCAAGTTTAAATAAGGCTAGTCCGTTATCAAC
TTGAAAAAGTGGCACCGAGTCGGTGCTTTTTTTGGATCCAATTCTACCGGGTAGGGGAGGCGCTTTTCCC
AAGGCAGTCTGGAGCATGCGCTTTAGCAGCCCCGCTGGGCACTTGGCGCTACACAAGTGGCCTCTGGCCT
CGCACACATTCCACATCCACCGGTAGGCGCCAACCGGCTCCGTTCTTTGGTGGCCCCTTCGCGCCACCTT
CTACTCCTCCCCTAGTCAGGAAGTTCCCCCCCGCCCCGCAGCTCGCGTCGTGCAGGACGTGACAAATGGA
AGTAGCACGTCTCACTAGTCTCGTGCAGATGGACAGCACCGCTGAGCAATGGAAGCGGGTAGGCCTTTGG
GGCAGCGGCCAATAGCAGCTTTGCTCCTTCGCTTTCTGGGCTCAGAGGCTGGGAAGGGGTGGGTCCGGGG
GNNNGGCTCAGGGGCGGGCTCAGGGGCGGGGCGGGCGCCCGAAGGTCCTCCGGAGGCCCGGCATTCTGCA
CGCTTCAAAAGCGCACGTCTGCCGCGCTGTTCTCCTCTTCCTCATCTCCGGGCCTTTCGACCTGCATCCA
TCTAGATCTCGAGCAGCTGAAGCTTACCATGACCGAGTACAAGCCCACGGTGCGCCTCGCCACCCGCGAC
GACGTCCCCAGGGCCGTACGCACCCTCGCCGCCGCGTTCGCCGACTACCCCGCCACGCGCCACACCGTCG
ATCCGGACCGCCACATCGAGCGGGTCACCGAGCTGCAAGAACTCTTCCTCACGCGCGTCGGGCTCGACAT
CGGCAAGGTGTGGGTCGCGGACGACGGCGCCGCGGTGGCGGTCTGGACCACGCCGGAGAGCGTCGAAGCG
GGGGCGGTGTTCGCCGAGATCGGCCCGCGCATGGCCGAGTTGAGCGGTTCCCGGCTGGCCGCGCAGCAAC
AGATGGAAGGCCTCCTGGCGCCGCACCGGCCCAAGGAGCCCGCGTGGTTCCTGGCCACCGTCGGCGTCTC
GCCCGACCACCAGGGCAAGGGTCTGGGCAGCGCCGTCGTGCTCCCCGGAGTGGAGGCGGCCGAGCGCGCC
GGGGTGCCCGCCTTCCTGGAGACCTCCGCGCCCCGCAACCTCCCCTTCTACGAGCGGCTCGGCTTCACCG
TCACCGCCGACGTCGAGGTGCCCGAAGGACCGCGCACCTGGTGCATGACCCGCAAGCCCGGTGCCGGCGG
CGGGTCCGGAGGAGAGGGCAGAGGAAGTCTCCTAACATGCGGTGACGTGGAGGAGAATCCTGGCCCAATG
AGCGAGCTGATTAAGGAGAACATGCACATGAAGCTGTACATGGAGGGCACCGTGGACAACCATCACTTCA
AGTGCACATCCGAGGGCGAAGGCAAGCCCTACGAGGGCACCCAGACCATGAGAATCAAGGTGGTCGAGGG
CGGCCCTCTCCCCTTCGCCTTCGACATCCTGGCTACTAGCTTCCTCTACGGCAGCAAGACCTTCATCAAC
CACACCCAGGGCATCCCCGACTTCTTCAAGCAGTCCTTCCCTGAGGGCTTCACATGGGAGAGAGTCACCA
CATACGAGGACGGGGGCGTGCTGACCGCTACCCAGGACACCAGCCTCCAGGACGGCTGCCTCATCTACAA
CGTCAAGATCAGAGGGGTGAACTTCACATCCAACGGCCCTGTGATGCAGAAGAAAACACTCGGCTGGGAG
GCCTTCACCGAGACGCTGTACCCCGCTGACGGCGGCCTGGAAGGCAGAAACGACATGGCCCTGAAGCTCG
TGGGCGGGAGCCATCTGATCGCAAACATCAAGACCACATATAGATCCAAGAAACCCGCTAAGAACCTCAA
GATGCCTGGCGTCTACTATGTGGACTACAGACTGGAAAGAATCAAGGAGGCCAACAACGAGACCTACGTC
GAGCAGCACGAGGTGGCAGTGGCCAGATACTGCGACCTCCCTAGCAAACTGGGGCACAAGCTTAATTGAG
CGGCCGCTCAACCTCTGGATTACAAAATTTGTGAAAGATTGACTGGTATTCTTAACTATGTTGCTCCTTT
TACGCTATGTGGATACGCTGCTTTAATGCCTTTGTATCATGCTATTGCTTCCCGTATGGCTTTCATTTTC
TCCTCCTTGTATAAATCCTGGTTGCTGTCTCTTTATGAGGAGTTGTGGCCCGTTGTCAGGCAACGTGGCG
TGGTGTGCACTGTGTTTGCTGACGCAACCCCCACTGGTTGGGGCATTGCCACCACCTGTCAGCTCCTTTC
CGGGACTTTCGCTTTCCCCCTCCCTATTGCCACGGCGGAACTCATCGCCGCCTGCCTTGCCCGCTGCTGG
ACAGGGGCTCGGCTGTTGGGCACTGACAATTCCGTGGTGTTGTCGGGGAAATCATCGTCCTTTCCTTGGC
TGCTCGCCTGTGTTGCCACCTGGATTCTGCGCGGGACGTCCTTCTGCTACGTCCCTTCGGCCCTCAATCC
AGCGGACCTTCCTTCCCGCGGCCTGCTGCCGGCTCTGCGGCCTCTTCCGCGTCTACGCCTTCGCCCTCAG
ACGAGTCGGATCTCCCTTTGGGCCGCCTCCCCGCAGGTACCTTTAAGACCAATGACTTACAAGGCAGCTG
TAGATCTTAGCCACTTTTTAAAAGAAAAGGGGGGACTGGAAGGGCTAATTCACTCCCAAAGAAGTCAAGA
TCTGCTTTTTGCCTGTACTGGGTCTCTCTGGTTAGACCAGAGTCTCTCTGGTTAGACCAGATCTGAGCCT
GGGAGCTCTCTGGCTAACTAGGGAACCCACTGCTTAAGCCTCAATAAAGCTTGCCTTGAGTGCTTCAAGT
AGTGTGTGCCCGTCTGTTGTGTGACTCTGGTAACTAGAGATCCCTCAGACCCTTTTAGTCAGTGTGGAAA
ATCTCTAGCAGTTTAAACCCGCTGATCAGCCTCGACTGTGCCTTCTAGTTGCCAGCCATCTGTTGTTTGC
CCCTCCCCCGTGCCTTCCTTGACCCTGGAAGGTGCCACTCCCACTGTCCTTTCCTAATAAAATGAGGAAA
TTGCATCGCATTGTCTGAGTAGGTGTCATTCTATTCTGGGGGGTGGGGTGGGGCAGGACAGCAAGGGGGA
GGATTGGGAAGTCAATAGCAGGCATGCTGGGGATGCGGTGGGCTCTATGGGCGGCCGTTAATTAAGCTTT
TGTTCCCTTTAGTGAGGGTTAATTGCGCGCTTGGCGTAATCATGGTCATAGCTGTTTCCTGTGTGAAATT
GTTATCCGCTCACAATTCCACACAACATACGAGCCGGGAGCATAAAGTGTAAAGCCTGGGGTGCCTAATG
AGTGAGCTAACTCACATTAATTGCGTTGCGCTCACTGCCCGCTTTCCAGTCGGGAAACCTGTCGTGCCAG
CTGCATTAATGAATCGGCCAACGCGCGGGGAGAGGCGGTTTGCGTATTGGGCGCTCTTCCGCTTCCTCGC
TCACTGACTCGCTGCGCTCGGTCGTTCGGCTGCGGCGAGCGGTATCAGCTCACTCAAAGGCGGTAATACG
GTTATCCACAGAATCAGGGGATAACGCAGGAAAGAACATGTGAGCAAAAGGCCAGCAAAAGGCCAGGAAC
CGTAAAAAGGCCGCGTTGCTGGCGTTTTTCCATAGGCTCCGCCCCCCTGACGAGCATCACAAAAATCGAC
GCTCAAGTCAGAGGTGGCGAAACCCGACAGGACTATAAAGATACCAGGCGTTTCCCCCTGGAAGCTCCCT
CGTGCGCTCTCCTGTTCCGACCCTGCCGCTTACCGGATACCTGTCCGCCTTTCTCCCTTCGGGAAGCGTG
GCGCTTTCTCATAGCTCACGCTGTAGGTATCTCAGTTCGGTGTAGGTCGTTCGCTCCAAGCTGGGCTGTG
TGCACGAACCCCCCGTTCAGCCCGACCGCTGCGCCTTATCCGGTAACTATCGTCTTGAGTCCAACCCGGT
AAGACACGACTTATCGCCACTGGCAGCAGCCACTGGTAACAGGATTAGCAGAGCGAGGTATGTAGGCGGT
GCTACAGAGTTCTTGAAGTGGTGGCCTAACTACGGCTACACTAGAAGAACAGTATTTGGTATCTGCGCTC
TGCTGAAGCCAGTTACCTTCGGAAAAAGAGTTGGTAGCTCTTGATCCGGCAAACAAACCACCGCTGGTAG
CGGTGGTTTTTTTGTTTGCAAGCAGCAGATTACGCGCAGAAAAAAAGGATCTCAAGAAGATCCTTTGATC
TTTTCTACGGGGTCTGACGCTCAGTGGAACGAAAACTCACGTTAAGGGATTTTGGTCATGAGATTATCAA
AAAGGATCTTCACCTAGATCCTTTTAAATTAAAAATGAAGTTTTAAATCAATCTAAAGTATATATGAGTA
AACTTGGTCTGACAGTTACCAATGCTTAATCAGTGAGGCACCTATCTCAGCGATCTGTCTATTTCGTTCA
TCCATAGTTGCCTGACTCCCCGTCGTGTAGATAACTACGATACGGGAGGGCTTACCATCTGGCCCCAGTG
CTGCAATGATACCGCGAGACCCACGCTCACCGGCTCCAGATTTATCAGCAATAAACCAGCCAGCCGGAAG
GGCCGAGCGCAGAAGTGGTCCTGCAACTTTATCCGCCTCCATCCAGTCTATTAATTGTTGCCGGGAAGCT
AGAGTAAGTAGTTCGCCAGTTAATAGTTTGCGCAACGTTGTTGCCATTGCTACAGGCATCGTGGTGTCAC
GCTCGTCGTTTGGTATGGCTTCATTCAGCTCCGGTTCCCAACGATCAAGGCGAGTTACATGATCCCCCAT
GTTGTGCAAAAAAGCGGTTAGCTCCTTCGGTCCTCCGATCGTTGTCAGAAGTAAGTTGGCCGCAGTGTTA
TCACTCATGGTTATGGCAGCACTGCATAATTCTCTTACTGTCATGCCATCCGTAAGATGCTTTTCTGTGA
CTGGTGAGTACTCAACCAAGTCATTCTGAGAATAGTGTATGCGGCGACCGAGTTGCTCTTGCCCGGCGTC
AATACGGGATAATACCGCGCCACATAGCAGAACTTTAAAAGTGCTCATCATTGGAAAACGTTCTTCGGGG
CGAAAACTCTCAAGGATCTTACCGCTGTTGAGATCCAGTTCGATGTAACCCACTCGTGCACCCAACTGAT
CTTCAGCATCTTTTACTTTCACCAGCGTTTCTGGGTGAGCAAAAACAGGAAGGCAAAATGCCGCAAAAAA
GGGAATAAGGGCGACACGGAAATGTTGAATACTCATACTCTTCCTTTTTCAATATTATTGAAGCATTTAT
CAGGGTTATTGTCTCATGAGCGGATACATATTTGAATGTATTTAGAAAAATAAACAAATAGGGGTTCCGC
GCACATTTCCCCGAAAAGTGCCACCTAAATTGTAAGCGTTAATATTTTGTTAAAATTCGCGTTAAATTTT
TGTTAAATCAGCTCATTTTTTAACCAATAGGCCGAAATCGGCAAAATCCCTTATAAATCAAAAGAATAGA
CCGAGATAGGGT
[37 nt withheld, positions 8063-8099]
AAAGAACGTGGACTCCAACGTCAAAGG
[49 nt withheld, positions 8127-8175]
T
[91 nt withheld, positions 8177-8267]
G
[124 nt withheld, positions 8269-8392]
CCCATTCGCCATTCAGGCTGCGCAACTGTTGGGAAGGGCGATCGGTGCGGGCCTCTTCGCTATTACGCCA
GCTGGCGAAAGGGGGATGTGCTGCAAGGCGATTAAGTTGGGTAACGCCAGGGTTTTCCCAGTCACGACGT
TGTAAAACGACGGCCAGTGAGCGCGCGTAATACGACTCACTATAGGGCGAATTGACTAGTACATAACTTA
CGGTAAATGGCCCGCCTGGCTGACCGCCCAACGACCCCCGCCCATTGAC
Features (pLannotate 1.2.2; 28 found; start..end, strand, type, name):
    242..441     +  promoter       CMV promoter: human cytomegalovirus (CMV) immediate early promoter
    459..639     +  LTR            5' LTR (truncated): truncated 5' long terminal repeat (LTR) from HIV-1
    686..811     +  misc_feature   HIV-1 Ψ: packaging signal of human immunodeficiency virus type 1
    795..1133    +  CDS            HIV-1 gag (fragment): gag protein from human immunodeficiency virus 1; gag
   1310..1543    +  misc_feature   RRE: The Rev response element (RRE) of HIV-1 allows for Rev-dependent mRNA export from the nucleus to the cytoplasm.
   1920..2020    +  CDS            Rev (fragment): human immunodeficiency virus 1 (HIV-1) Rev protein; rev; enhances nuclear export of unspliced and incompletely spliced viral mRNAs
   2070..2187    +  misc_feature   cPPT/CTS: central polypurine tract and central termination sequence of HIV-1
   2262..2502    +  promoter       U6 promoter: RNA polymerase III promoter for human U6 snRNA
   2549..2616    +  misc_RNA       tracrRNA (fragment): trans-activating CRISPR RNA for the Streptococcus pyogenes CRISPR/Cas9 system
   2639..3139    +  promoter       PGK promoter: mouse phosphoglycerate kinase 1 promoter
   3179..3775    +  CDS            PuroR (fragment): puromycin N-acetyltransferase; pac from Streptomyces; confers resistance to puromycin
   3848..4546    +  CDS            TagBFP: TagBFP is a basic (constitutively fluorescent) blue fluorescent protein published in 2008, derived from Entacmaea quadricolor. It is reported to be a very rapidly-maturing monomer with very low acid sensitivity.
   4558..5144    +  misc_feature   WPRE: woodchuck hepatitis virus posttranscriptional regulatory element
   5138..5284    +  CDS            nef (fragment): NEF_HV1LA - Experimental evidence at protein level: Swiss-Prot protein existence level 1. Extracellular Nef protein targets CD4(+) T-lymphocytes for apoptosis by interacting with CXCR4 surface receptors. From Human immunodeficiency virus type 1 group M subtype B (isolate Lai) (HIV-1).
   5292..5470    +  LTR            5' LTR (truncated): truncated 5' long terminal repeat (LTR) from HIV-1
   5496..5607    +  polyA_signal   bGH poly(A) signal: bovine growth hormone polyadenylation signal
   5746..5764    -  promoter       T3 promoter: promoter for bacteriophage T3 RNA polymerase
   5809..5825    -  protein_bind   lac operator: The lac repressor binds to the lac operator to inhibit transcription in E. coli. This inhibition can be relieved by adding lactose or isopropyl-β-D-thiogalactopyranoside (IPTG). lac repressor encoded by lacI
   5833..5863    -  promoter       lac promoter: promoter for the E. coli lac operon
   5878..5899    -  protein_bind   CAP binding site: CAP binding activates transcription in the presence of cAMP. E. coli catabolite activator protein
   5912..6004    -  CDS            lacI (fragment): lac repressor; lacI; The lac repressor binds to the lac operator to inhibit transcription in E. coli. This inhibition can be relieved by adding lactose or isopropyl-β-D-thiogalactopyranoside (IPTG).
   6187..6775    -  rep_origin     ori: high-copy-number ColE1/pMB1/pBR322/pUC origin of replication
   6946..7806    -  CDS            AmpR: β-lactamase; bla; confers resistance to ampicillin, carbenicillin, and related antibiotics
   7807..7911    -  promoter       AmpR promoter: bla
   7964..8392    -  rep_origin     f1 ori (sequence partly withheld): f1 bacteriophage origin of replication; arrow indicates direction of (+) strand synthesis
   8397..8552    -  CDS            lacZα (fragment): LacZα fragment of β-galactosidase; lacZ fragment
   8560..8578    +  promoter       T7 promoter: promoter for bacteriophage T7 RNA polymerase
   8592..241     +  enhancer       CMV enhancer (across the origin): human cytomegalovirus immediate early enhancer
