>Addgene plasmid #163169 | pKLV2-U6gRNA5(NT)-PGKpuro2ABFP-W | addgene full sequence | sequence record 325142 | Addgene NGS Result
ATAATGACGTATGTTCCCATAGTAACGCCAATAGGGACTTTCCATTGACGTCAATGGGTGGAGTATTTAC
GGTAAACTGCCCACTTGGCAGTACATCAAGTGTATCATATGCCAAGTACGCCCCCTATTGACGTCAATGA
CGGTAAATGGCCCGCCTGGCATTATGCCCAGTACATGACCTTATGGGACTTTCCTACTTGGCAGTACATC
TACGTATTAGTCATCGCTATTACCATGGTGATGCGGTTTTGGCAGTACATCAATGGGCGTGGATAGCGGT
TTGACTCACGGGGATTTCCAAGTCTCCACCCCATTGACGTCAATGGGAGTTTGTTTTGGCACCAAAATCA
ACGGGACTTTCCAAAATGTCGTAACAACTCCGCCCCATTGACGCAAATGGGCGGTAGGCGTGTACGGTGG
GAGGTCTATATAAGCAGCGCGTTTTGCCTGTACTGGGTCTCTCTGGTTAGACCAGATCTGAGCCTGGGAG
CTCTCTGGCTAACTAGGGAACCCACTGCTTAAGCCTCAATAAAGCTTGCCTTGAGTGCTTCAAGTAGTGT
GTGCCCGTCTGTTGTGTGACTCTGGTAACTAGAGATCCCTCAGACCCTTTTAGTCAGTGTGGAAAATCTC
TAGCAGTGGCGCCCGAACAGGGACTTGAAAGCGAAAGGGAAACCAGAGGAGCTCTCTCGACGCAGGACTC
GGCTTGCTGAAGCGCGCACGGCAAGAGGCGAGGGGCGGCGACTGGTGAGTACGCCAAAAATTTTGACTAG
CGGAGGCTAGAAGGAGAGAGATGGGTGCGAGAGCGTCAGTATTAAGCGGGGGAGAATTAGATCGCGATGG
GAAAAAATTCGGTTAAGGCCAGGGGGAAAGAAAAAATATAAATTAAAACATATAGTATGGGCAAGCAGGG
AGCTAGAACGATTCGCAGTTAATCCTGGCCTGTTAGAAACATCAGAAGGCTGTAGACAAATACTGGGACA
GCTACAACCATCCCTTCAGACAGGATCAGAAGAACTTAGATCATTATATAATACAGTAGCAACCCTCTAT
TGTGTGCATCAAAGGATAGAGATAAAAGACACCAAGGAAGCTTTAGACAAGATAGAGGAAGAGCAAAACA
AAAGTAAGACCACCGCACAGCAAGCGGCCGGCCGCGCTGATCTTCAGACCTGGAGGAGGAGATATGAGGG
ACAATTGGAGAAGTGAATTATATAAATATAAAGTAGTAAAAATTGAACCATTAGGAGTAGCACCCACCAA
GGCAAAGAGAAGAGTGGTGCAGAGAGAAAAAAGAGCAGTGGGAATAGGAGCTTTGTTCCTTGGGTTCTTG
GGAGCAGCAGGAAGCACTATGGGCGCAGCGTCAATGACGCTGACGGTACAGGCCAGACAATTATTGTCTG
GTATAGTGCAGCAGCAGAACAATTTGCTGAGGGCTATTGAGGCGCAACAGCATCTGTTGCAACTCACAGT
CTGGGGCATCAAGCAGCTCCAGGCAAGAATCCTGGCTGTGGAAAGATACCTAAAGGATCAACAGCTCCTG
GGGATTTGGGGTTGCTCTGGAAAACTCATTTGCACCACTGCTGTGCCTTGGAATGCTAGTTGGAGTAATA
AATCTCTGGAACAGATTTGGAATCACACGACCTGGATGGAGTGGGACAGAGAAATTAACAATTACACAAG
CTTAATACACTCCTTAATTGAAGAATCGCAAAACCAGCAAGAAAAGAATGAACAAGAATTATTGGAATTA
GATAAATGGGCAAGTTTGTGGAATTGGTTTAACATAACAAATTGGCTGTGGTATATAAAATTATTCATAA
TGATAGTAGGAGGCTTGGTAGGTTTAAGAATAGTTTTTGCTGTACTTTCTATAGTGAATAGAGTTAGGCA
GGGATATTCACCATTATCGTTTCAGACCCACCTCCCAACCCCGAGGGGACCCGACAGGCCCGAAGGAATA
GAAGAAGAAGGTGGAGAGAGAGACAGAGACAGATCCATTCGATTAGTGAACGGATCGGCACTGCGTGCGC
CAATTCTGCAGACAAATGGCAGTATTCATCCACAATTTTAAAAGAAAAGGGGGGATTGGGGGGTACAGTG
CAGGGGAAAGAATAGTAGACATAATAGCAACAGACATACAAACTAAAGAATTACAAAAACAAATTACAAA
AATTCAAAATTTTCGGGTTTATTACAGGGACAGCAGAGATCCAGTTTGGTTAGTACCGGGCCCTACGCGT
CCAAGGTCGGGCAGGAAGAGGGCCTATTTCCCATGATTCCTTCATATTTGCATATACGATACAAGGCTGT
TAGAGAGATAATTAGAATTAATTTGACTGTAAACACAAAGATATTAGTACAAAATACGTGACGTAGAAAG
TAATAATTTCTTGGGTAGTTTGCAGTTTTAAAATTATGTTTTAAAATGGACTATCATATGCTTACCGTAA
CTTGAAAGTATTTCGATTTCTTGGCTTTATATATCTTGTGGAAAGGACGAAACACCGGGAGGTGGCTTTA
GGTTTTGTTTAAGAGCTATGCTGGAAACAGCATAGCAAGTTTAAATAAGGCTAGTCCGTTATCAACTTGA
AAAAGTGGCACCGAGTCGGTGCTTTTTTTGGATCCAATTCTACCGGGTAGGGGAGGCGCTTTTCCCAAGG
CAGTCTGGAGCATGCGCTTTAGCAGCCCCGCTGGGCACTTGGCGCTACACAAGTGGCCTCTGGCCTCGCA
CACATTCCACATCCACCGGTAGGCGCCAACCGGCTCCGTTCTTTGGTGGCCCCTTCGCGCCACCTTCTAC
TCCTCCCCTAGTCAGGAAGTTCCCCCCCGCCCCGCAGCTCGCGTCGTGCAGGACGTGACAAATGGAAGTA
GCACGTCTCACTAGTCTCGTGCAGATGGACAGCACCGCTGAGCAATGGAAGCGGGTAGGCCTTTGGGGCA
GCGGCCAATAGCAGCTTTGCTCCTTCGCTTTCTGGGCTCAGAGGCTGGGAAGGGGTGGGTCCGGGGGCGG
GCTCAGGGGCGGGCTCAGGGGCGGGGCGGGCGCCCGAAGGTCCTCCGGAGGCCCGGCATTCTGCACGCTT
CAAAAGCGCACGTCTGCCGCGCTGTTCTCCTCTTCCTCATCTCCGGGCCTTTCGACCTGCATCCATCTAG
ATCTCGAGCAGCTGAAGCTTACCATGACCGAGTACAAGCCCACGGTGCGCCTCGCCACCCGCGACGACGT
CCCCAGGGCCGTACGCACCCTCGCCGCCGCGTTCGCCGACTACCCCGCCACGCGCCACACCGTCGATCCG
GACCGCCACATCGAGCGGGTCACCGAGCTGCAAGAACTCTTCCTCACGCGCGTCGGGCTCGACATCGGCA
AGGTGTGGGTCGCGGACGACGGCGCCGCGGTGGCGGTCTGGACCACGCCGGAGAGCGTCGAAGCGGGGGC
GGTGTTCGCCGAGATCGGCCCGCGCATGGCCGAGTTGAGCGGTTCCCGGCTGGCCGCGCAGCAACAGATG
GAAGGCCTCCTGGCGCCGCACCGGCCCAAGGAGCCCGCGTGGTTCCTGGCCACCGTCGGCGTCTCGCCCG
ACCACCAGGGCAAGGGTCTGGGCAGCGCCGTCGTGCTCCCCGGAGTGGAGGCGGCCGAGCGCGCCGGGGT
GCCCGCCTTCCTGGAGACCTCCGCGCCCCGCAACCTCCCCTTCTACGAGCGGCTCGGCTTCACCGTCACC
GCCGACGTCGAGGTGCCCGAAGGACCGCGCACCTGGTGCATGACCCGCAAGCCCGGTGCCGGCGGCGGGT
CCGGAGGAGAGGGCAGAGGAAGTCTCCTAACATGCGGTGACGTGGAGGAGAATCCTGGCCCAATGAGCGA
GCTGATTAAGGAGAACATGCACATGAAGCTGTACATGGAGGGCACCGTGGACAACCATCACTTCAAGTGC
ACATCCGAGGGCGAAGGCAAGCCCTACGAGGGCACCCAGACCATGAGAATCAAGGTGGTCGAGGGCGGCC
CTCTCCCCTTCGCCTTCGACATCCTGGCTACTAGCTTCCTCTACGGCAGCAAGACCTTCATCAACCACAC
CCAGGGCATCCCCGACTTCTTCAAGCAGTCCTTCCCTGAGGGCTTCACATGGGAGAGAGTCACCACATAC
GAGGACGGGGGCGTGCTGACCGCTACCCAGGACACCAGCCTCCAGGACGGCTGCCTCATCTACAACGTCA
AGATCAGAGGGGTGAACTTCACATCCAACGGCCCTGTGATGCAGAAGAAAACACTCGGCTGGGAGGCCTT
CACCGAGACGCTGTACCCCGCTGACGGCGGCCTGGAAGGCAGAAACGACATGGCCCTGAAGCTCGTGGGC
GGGAGCCATCTGATCGCAAACATCAAGACCACATATAGATCCAAGAAACCCGCTAAGAACCTCAAGATGC
CTGGCGTCTACTATGTGGACTACAGACTGGAAAGAATCAAGGAGGCCAACAACGAGACCTACGTCGAGCA
GCACGAGGTGGCAGTGGCCAGATACTGCGACCTCCCTAGCAAACTGGGGCACAAGCTTAATTGAGCGGCC
GCTCAACCTCTGGATTACAAAATTTGTGAAAGATTGACTGGTATTCTTAACTATGTTGCTCCTTTTACGC
TATGTGGATACGCTGCTTTAATGCCTTTGTATCATGCTATTGCTTCCCGTATGGCTTTCATTTTCTCCTC
CTTGTATAAATCCTGGTTGCTGTCTCTTTATGAGGAGTTGTGGCCCGTTGTCAGGCAACGTGGCGTGGTG
TGCACTGTGTTTGCTGACGCAACCCCCACTGGTTGGGGCATTGCCACCACCTGTCAGCTCCTTTCCGGGA
CTTTCGCTTTCCCCCTCCCTATTGCCACGGCGGAACTCATCGCCGCCTGCCTTGCCCGCTGCTGGACAGG
GGCTCGGCTGTTGGGCACTGACAATTCCGTGGTGTTGTCGGGGAAATCATCGTCCTTTCCTTGGCTGCTC
GCCTGTGTTGCCACCTGGATTCTGCGCGGGACGTCCTTCTGCTACGTCCCTTCGGCCCTCAATCCAGCGG
ACCTTCCTTCCCGCGGCCTGCTGCCGGCTCTGCGGCCTCTTCCGCGTCTACGCCTTCGCCCTCAGACGAG
TCGGATCTCCCTTTGGGCCGCCTCCCCGCAGGTACCTTTAAGACCAATGACTTACAAGGCAGCTGTAGAT
CTTAGCCACTTTTTAAAAGAAAAGGGGGGACTGGAAGGGCTAATTCACTCCCAAAGAAGTCAAGATCTGC
TTTTTGCCTGTACTGGGTCTCTCTGGTTAGACCAGAGTCTCTCTGGTTAGACCAGATCTGAGCCTGGGAG
CTCTCTGGCTAACTAGGGAACCCACTGCTTAAGCCTCAATAAAGCTTGCCTTGAGTGCTTCAAGTAGTGT
GTGCCCGTCTGTTGTGTGACTCTGGTAACTAGAGATCCCTCAGACCCTTTTAGTCAGTGTGGAAAATCTC
TAGCAGTTTAAACCCGCTGATCAGCCTCGACTGTGCCTTCTAGTTGCCAGCCATCTGTTGTTTGCCCCTC
CCCCGTGCCTTCCTTGACCCTGGAAGGTGCCACTCCCACTGTCCTTTCCTAATAAAATGAGGAAATTGCA
TCGCATTGTCTGAGTAGGTGTCATTCTATTCTGGGGGGTGGGGTGGGGCAGGACAGCAAGGGGGAGGATT
GGGAAGTCAATAGCAGGCATGCTGGGGATGCGGTGGGCTCTATGGGCGGCCGTTAATTAAGCTTTTGTTC
CCTTTAGTGAGGGTTAATTGCGCGCTTGGCGTAATCATGGTCATAGCTGTTTCCTGTGTGAAATTGTTAT
CCGCTCACAATTCCACACAACATACGAGCCGGGAGCATAAAGTGTAAAGCCTGGGGTGCCTAATGAGTGA
GCTAACTCACATTAATTGCGTTGCGCTCACTGCCCGCTTTCCAGTCGGGAAACCTGTCGTGCCAGCTGCA
TTAATGAATCGGCCAACGCGCGGGGAGAGGCGGTTTGCGTATTGGGCGCTCTTCCGCTTCCTCGCTCACT
GACTCGCTGCGCTCGGTCGTTCGGCTGCGGCGAGCGGTATCAGCTCACTCAAAGGCGGTAATACGGTTAT
CCACAGAATCAGGGGATAACGCAGGAAAGAACATGTGAGCAAAAGGCCAGCAAAAGGCCAGGAACCGTAA
AAAGGCCGCGTTGCTGGCGTTTTTCCATAGGCTCCGCCCCCCTGACGAGCATCACAAAAATCGACGCTCA
AGTCAGAGGTGGCGAAACCCGACAGGACTATAAAGATACCAGGCGTTTCCCCCTGGAAGCTCCCTCGTGC
GCTCTCCTGTTCCGACCCTGCCGCTTACCGGATACCTGTCCGCCTTTCTCCCTTCGGGAAGCGTGGCGCT
TTCTCATAGCTCACGCTGTAGGTATCTCAGTTCGGTGTAGGTCGTTCGCTCCAAGCTGGGCTGTGTGCAC
GAACCCCCCGTTCAGCCCGACCGCTGCGCCTTATCCGGTAACTATCGTCTTGAGTCCAACCCGGTAAGAC
ACGACTTATCGCCACTGGCAGCAGCCACTGGTAACAGGATTAGCAGAGCGAGGTATGTAGGCGGTGCTAC
AGAGTTCTTGAAGTGGTGGCCTAACTACGGCTACACTAGAAGAACAGTATTTGGTATCTGCGCTCTGCTG
AAGCCAGTTACCTTCGGAAAAAGAGTTGGTAGCTCTTGATCCGGCAAACAAACCACCGCTGGTAGCGGTG
GTTTTTTTGTTTGCAAGCAGCAGATTACGCGCAGAAAAAAAGGATCTCAAGAAGATCCTTTGATCTTTTC
TACGGGGTCTGACGCTCAGTGGAACGAAAACTCACGTTAAGGGATTTTGGTCATGAGATTATCAAAAAGG
ATCTTCACCTAGATCCTTTTAAATTAAAAATGAAGTTTTAAATCAATCTAAAGTATATATGAGTAAACTT
GGTCTGACAGTTACCAATGCTTAATCAGTGAGGCACCTATCTCAGCGATCTGTCTATTTCGTTCATCCAT
AGTTGCCTGACTCCCCGTCGTGTAGATAACTACGATACGGGAGGGCTTACCATCTGGCCCCAGTGCTGCA
ATGATACCGCGAGACCCACGCTCACCGGCTCCAGATTTATCAGCAATAAACCAGCCAGCCGGAAGGGCCG
AGCGCAGAAGTGGTCCTGCAACTTTATCCGCCTCCATCCAGTCTATTAATTGTTGCCGGGAAGCTAGAGT
AAGTAGTTCGCCAGTTAATAGTTTGCGCAACGTTGTTGCCATTGCTACAGGCATCGTGGTGTCACGCTCG
TCGTTTGGTATGGCTTCATTCAGCTCCGGTTCCCAACGATCAAGGCGAGTTACATGATCCCCCATGTTGT
GCAAAAAAGCGGTTAGCTCCTTCGGTCCTCCGATCGTTGTCAGAAGTAAGTTGGCCGCAGTGTTATCACT
CATGGTTATGGCAGCACTGCATAATTCTCTTACTGTCATGCCATCCGTAAGATGCTTTTCTGTGACTGGT
GAGTACTCAACCAAGTCATTCTGAGAATAGTGTATGCGGCGACCGAGTTGCTCTTGCCCGGCGTCAATAC
GGGATAATACCGCGCCACATAGCAGAACTTTAAAAGTGCTCATCATTGGAAAACGTTCTTCGGGGCGAAA
ACTCTCAAGGATCTTACCGCTGTTGAGATCCAGTTCGATGTAACCCACTCGTGCACCCAACTGATCTTCA
GCATCTTTTACTTTCACCAGCGTTTCTGGGTGAGCAAAAACAGGAAGGCAAAATGCCGCAAAAAAGGGAA
TAAGGGCGACACGGAAATGTTGAATACTCATACTCTTCCTTTTTCAATATTATTGAAGCATTTATCAGGG
TTATTGTCTCATGAGCGGATACATATTTGAATGTATTTAGAAAAATAAACAAATAGGGGTTCCGCGCACA
TTTCCCCGAAAAGTGCCACCTAAATTGTAAGCGTTAATATTTTGTTAAAATTCGCGTTAAATTTTTGTTA
AATCAGCTCATTTTTTAACCAATAGGCCGAAATCGGCAAAATCCCTTATAAATCAAAAGAATAGACCGAG
ATAGGGT
[37 nt withheld, positions 8058-8094]
AAAGAACGTGGACTCCAACGTCAAAGG
[49 nt withheld, positions 8122-8170]
T
[91 nt withheld, positions 8172-8262]
G
[124 nt withheld, positions 8264-8387]
CCCATTCGCCATTCAGGCTGCGCAACTGTTGGGAAGGGCGATCGGTGCGGGCCTCTTCGCTATTACGCCA
GCTGGCGAAAGGGGGATGTGCTGCAAGGCGATTAAGTTGGGTAACGCCAGGGTTTTCCCAGTCACGACGT
TGTAAAACGACGGCCAGTGAGCGCGCGTAATACGACTCACTATAGGGCGAATTGACTAGTACATAACTTA
CGGTAAATGGCCCGCCTGGCTGACCGCCCAACGACCCCCGCCCATTGACGTCA
Features (pLannotate 1.2.2; 28 found; start..end, strand, type, name):
    238..437     +  promoter       CMV promoter: human cytomegalovirus (CMV) immediate early promoter
    455..635     +  LTR            5' LTR (truncated): truncated 5' long terminal repeat (LTR) from HIV-1
    682..807     +  misc_feature   HIV-1 Ψ: packaging signal of human immunodeficiency virus type 1
    791..1129    +  CDS            HIV-1 gag (fragment): gag protein from human immunodeficiency virus 1; gag
   1306..1539    +  misc_feature   RRE: The Rev response element (RRE) of HIV-1 allows for Rev-dependent mRNA export from the nucleus to the cytoplasm.
   1916..2016    +  CDS            Rev (fragment): human immunodeficiency virus 1 (HIV-1) Rev protein; rev; enhances nuclear export of unspliced and incompletely spliced viral mRNAs
   2066..2183    +  misc_feature   cPPT/CTS: central polypurine tract and central termination sequence of HIV-1
   2258..2498    +  promoter       U6 promoter: RNA polymerase III promoter for human U6 snRNA
   2545..2612    +  misc_RNA       tracrRNA (fragment): trans-activating CRISPR RNA for the Streptococcus pyogenes CRISPR/Cas9 system
   2635..3134    +  promoter       PGK promoter: mouse phosphoglycerate kinase 1 promoter
   3174..3770    +  CDS            PuroR (fragment): puromycin N-acetyltransferase; pac from Streptomyces; confers resistance to puromycin
   3843..4541    +  CDS            TagBFP: TagBFP is a basic (constitutively fluorescent) blue fluorescent protein published in 2008, derived from Entacmaea quadricolor. It is reported to be a very rapidly-maturing monomer with very low acid sensitivity.
   4553..5139    +  misc_feature   WPRE: woodchuck hepatitis virus posttranscriptional regulatory element
   5133..5279    +  CDS            nef (fragment): NEF_HV1LA - Experimental evidence at protein level: Swiss-Prot protein existence level 1. Extracellular Nef protein targets CD4(+) T-lymphocytes for apoptosis by interacting with CXCR4 surface receptors. From Human immunodeficiency virus type 1 group M subtype B (isolate Lai) (HIV-1).
   5287..5465    +  LTR            5' LTR (truncated): truncated 5' long terminal repeat (LTR) from HIV-1
   5491..5602    +  polyA_signal   bGH poly(A) signal: bovine growth hormone polyadenylation signal
   5741..5759    -  promoter       T3 promoter: promoter for bacteriophage T3 RNA polymerase
   5804..5820    -  protein_bind   lac operator: The lac repressor binds to the lac operator to inhibit transcription in E. coli. This inhibition can be relieved by adding lactose or isopropyl-β-D-thiogalactopyranoside (IPTG). lac repressor encoded by lacI
   5828..5858    -  promoter       lac promoter: promoter for the E. coli lac operon
   5873..5894    -  protein_bind   CAP binding site: CAP binding activates transcription in the presence of cAMP. E. coli catabolite activator protein
   5907..5999    -  CDS            lacI (fragment): lac repressor; lacI; The lac repressor binds to the lac operator to inhibit transcription in E. coli. This inhibition can be relieved by adding lactose or isopropyl-β-D-thiogalactopyranoside (IPTG).
   6182..6770    -  rep_origin     ori: high-copy-number ColE1/pMB1/pBR322/pUC origin of replication
   6941..7801    -  CDS            AmpR: β-lactamase; bla; confers resistance to ampicillin, carbenicillin, and related antibiotics
   7802..7906    -  promoter       AmpR promoter: bla
   7959..8387    -  rep_origin     f1 ori (sequence partly withheld): f1 bacteriophage origin of replication; arrow indicates direction of (+) strand synthesis
   8392..8547    -  CDS            lacZα (fragment): LacZα fragment of β-galactosidase; lacZ fragment
   8555..8573    +  promoter       T7 promoter: promoter for bacteriophage T7 RNA polymerase
   8587..237     +  enhancer       CMV enhancer (across the origin): human cytomegalovirus immediate early enhancer
