[The description below was written by a language model from this plasmid's Addgene catalogue record and pLannotate feature annotations shown in this document.]
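Description:
pKLV2-U6gRNA5(NT)-PGKpuro2ABFP-W is an 8.65 kb HIV-1-based lentiviral CRISPR guide RNA vector carrying a non-targeting control gRNA. It was made by inserting the guide into the BbsI cloning sites of the parental pKLV2-U6gRNA5(BbsI)-PGKpuro2ABFP-W backbone, destroying both sites. In bacteria it is maintained through a high-copy ColE1/pUC-type origin and ampicillin resistance. An f1 origin and remnants of a lac/lacZα cloning region flanked by T7 and T3 promoters are also present.

The viral genome is transcribed from a CMV enhancer/promoter fused to a truncated 5' LTR. It carries the Ψ packaging signal with a gag fragment, the RRE for Rev-dependent nuclear export, and the cPPT/CTS. It ends in a truncated 3' LTR followed by a bGH polyadenylation signal. This chimeric 5' LTR layout is typical of vectors packaged with helper functions supplied in trans.

Between the LTRs there are two expression units. A human U6 RNA polymerase III promoter drives the non-targeting spacer joined to a Streptococcus pyogenes Cas9 guide scaffold, which is annotated as a tracrRNA fragment. A mouse PGK promoter drives puromycin N-acetyltransferase linked to TagBFP, and the construct name indicates a 2A peptide as the linker, so the two proteins come from one transcript. A WPRE downstream enhances expression. Cas9 is not encoded and must be provided separately.

Transduced mammalian cells can be selected with puromycin and tracked by blue fluorescence. The vector serves as a negative control for gene-targeting guides, and the associated study concerns CRISPR fitness screens in oral squamous cell carcinoma. The depositor and repository sequence records differ by one nucleotide in length but yield identical annotations.
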