Addgene plasmid #163169: pKLV2-U6gRNA5(NT)-PGKpuro2ABFP-W
Purpose: Lentiviral plasmid with non-targeting gRNA, co-expression of BFP tag
Depositing lab: Sok Ching Cheong. Depositing organization: Cancer Research Malaysia. Publication: Genome-wide CRISPR screens of oral squamous cell carcinoma reveal fitness genes in the Hippo pathway. Chai AWY, Yee PS, Price S, Yee SM, Lee HM, Tiong VK, Goncalves E, Behan FM, Bateson J, Gilbert J, Tan AC, McDermott U, Garnett MJ, Cheong SC. Elife. 2020 Sep 29;9. pii: 57761. doi: 10.7554/eLife.57761. PubMed 32990596.
Backbone
  Vector backbone: pKLV2-U6gRNA5(BbsI)-PGKpuro2ABFP-W
  Total vector size (bp): 8650
  Modifications to backbone: Used BbsI enzyme to clone in non-targeting gRNA
  Vector type: Mammalian Expression, Lentiviral, CRISPR
  Selectable markers: Puromycin
Growth in bacteria
  Bacterial resistance: Ampicillin, 100 μg/mL
  Growth temperature: 37°C
  Growth strain: NEB Stable
  Copy number: Unknown
Gene/Insert
  Gene/Insert name: Non-targeting
  gRNA/shRNA sequence: GGGAGGTGGCTTTAGGTTTT
  Species: H. sapiens (human)
  Promoter: U6
  Tag / fusion protein: BFP
  Cloning method: Restriction Enzyme; 5′ cloning site BbsI (destroyed during cloning); 3′ cloning site BbsI (destroyed during cloning)
  Sequencing primers: 5′ AGATAATTAGAATTAATTTGACTG
Terms and licenses: Academic/Nonprofit Terms; Industry Terms: Not Available to Industry
How to cite: pKLV2-U6gRNA5(NT)-PGKpuro2ABFP-W was a gift from Sok Ching Cheong (Addgene plasmid # 163169 ; http://n2t.net/addgene:163169 ; RRID:Addgene_163169)
